Addgene plasmid #196670: pGEX-4T-1-ε ear
Purpose: Expresses GST-AP-4 ε ear (residues 840-1137) in bacteria
Depositing lab: Juan Bonifacino. Depositing organization: National Institute of Child Health and Human Development (NICHD). Publication: Bivalent Motif-Ear Interactions Mediate the Association of the Accessory Protein Tepsin with the AP-4 Adaptor Complex. Mattera R, Guardia CM, Sidhu SS, Bonifacino JS. J Biol Chem. 2015 Dec 25;290(52):30736-49. doi: 10.1074/jbc.M115.683409. Epub 2015 Nov 5. PubMed 26542808.
Backbone
  Vector backbone: pGEX-4T-1
  Total vector size (bp): 4969
  Vector type: Bacterial Expression
Growth in bacteria
  Bacterial resistance: Ampicillin, 100 μg/mL
  Growth temperature: 37°C
  Growth strain: DH5alpha
  Copy number: Unknown
Gene/Insert
  Gene/Insert name: AP-4 ε ear (840-1137)
  Species: H. sapiens (human)
  Insert size (bp): 902
  Mutation: silent mutations in codons 905, 1129 and 1137
  Entrez Gene: AP4E1 (a.k.a. CPSQ4, SPG51, STUT1)
  Promoter: tac
  Tag / fusion protein: GST (N terminal on backbone)
  Cloning method: Restriction Enzyme; 5′ cloning site BamH1 (not destroyed); 3′ cloning site SalI (not destroyed)
  Sequencing primers: 5′ GST forward; 3′ GST reverse
Terms and licenses: Academic/Nonprofit Terms; Industry Terms: Not Available to Industry
How to cite: pGEX-4T-1-ε ear was a gift from Juan Bonifacino (Addgene plasmid # 196670 ; http://n2t.net/addgene:196670 ; RRID:Addgene_196670)
