[The description below was written by a language model from this plasmid's Addgene catalogue record and pLannotate feature annotations shown in this document.]
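Description:
pGEX-4T-1-ε ear is a bacterial expression plasmid built on the pGEX-4T-1 backbone for producing the C-terminal "ear" domain of the human AP-4 adaptor complex ε subunit (AP4E1, residues 840–1137) as a glutathione S-transferase fusion in E. coli. The roughly 900 bp human fragment was inserted between the BamHI and SalI sites, both of which are retained. This places it in frame downstream of the Schistosoma japonicum GST coding sequence carried by the backbone, so that GST forms the N-terminal tag. The record notes silent mutations in codons 905, 1129 and 1137, which do not change the encoded protein.

Transcription of the fusion is driven by the tac promoter, a strong trp/lac hybrid, followed by a lac operator. The plasmid also carries its own lacI gene with its promoter, so expression is held off by lac repressor and is inducible with IPTG. Propagation relies on a ColE1/pBR322-type origin, and selection uses the β-lactamase gene conferring ampicillin resistance. The annotation also picks up backbone remnants such as short bom and rop fragments, a lac promoter/lacZα segment and a small piece of E. coli yciV, none of which are part of the payload. The catalogue lists a total vector size of 4,969 bp, which appears to be the empty backbone. The sequenced record is 5,853 nt, consistent with backbone plus insert.

The GST moiety allows affinity capture on glutathione resin, making the construct suitable for purifying the ε ear domain and for pull-down or binding assays. The associated publication concerns motif–ear interactions linking the accessory protein tepsin to AP-4.
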