Features (pLannotate 1.2.2; 17 found; start..end, strand, type, name):
    182..210     +  promoter       tac promoter: strong E. coli promoter; hybrid between the trp and lac UV5 promoters
    218..234     +  protein_bind   lac operator: The lac repressor binds to the lac operator to inhibit transcription in E. coli. This inhibition can be relieved by adding lactose or isopropyl-β-D-thiogalactopyranoside (IPTG). lac repressor encoded by lacI
    257..910     +  CDS            GST26_SCHJA: Experimental evidence at protein level: Swiss-Prot protein existence level 1. GST isoenzymes appear to play a central role in the parasite detoxification system. Other functions are also suspected including a role in increasing the solubility of haematin in the parasite gut. From Schistosoma japonicum (Blood fluke).
    935..1828    +  CDS            AP4E1 (fragment): AP4E1_HUMAN - Experimental evidence at protein level: Swiss-Prot protein existence level 1. Component of the adaptor protein complex 4 (AP-4). Adaptor protein complexes are vesicle coat components involved both in vesicle formation and cargo selection. They control the vesicular transport of proteins in different trafficking pathways (PubMed:10066790, PubMed:10436028). AP-4 forms a non clathrin-associated coat on vesicles departing the trans-Golgi network (TGN) and may be involved in the targeting of proteins from the trans-Golgi network (TGN) to the endosomal-lysosomal system. It is also invo
   1869..1908    +  CDS            rop (fragment): Rop protein, which maintains plasmids at low copy number; rop
   2010..2050    +  misc_feature   bom (fragment): basis of mobility region from pBR322
   2155..2259    +  promoter       AmpR promoter: bla
   2260..3120    +  CDS            AmpR: β-lactamase; bla; confers resistance to ampicillin, carbenicillin, and related antibiotics
   3291..3879    +  rep_origin     ori: high-copy-number ColE1/pMB1/pBR322/pUC origin of replication
   4065..4116    -  misc_feature   bom (fragment): basis of mobility region from pBR322
   4123..4200    +  promoter       lacI promoter: lacI
   4201..5283    +  CDS            lacI: lac repressor; lacI; The lac repressor binds to the lac operator to inhibit transcription in E. coli. This inhibition can be relieved by adding lactose or isopropyl-β-D-thiogalactopyranoside (IPTG).
   5296..5317    +  protein_bind   CAP binding site: CAP binding activates transcription in the presence of cAMP. E. coli catabolite activator protein
   5332..5362    +  promoter       lac promoter: promoter for the E. coli lac operon
   5370..5386    +  protein_bind   lac operator: The lac repressor binds to the lac operator to inhibit transcription in E. coli. This inhibition can be relieved by adding lactose or isopropyl-β-D-thiogalactopyranoside (IPTG). lac repressor encoded by lacI
   5406..5579    +  CDS            lacZα: LacZα fragment of β-galactosidase; lacZ fragment
   5843..106     -  CDS            yciV (fragment) (across the origin): RNAAM_ECOLI - Also known as trpH From Escherichia coli (strain K12).
>Addgene plasmid #196670 | pGEX-4T-1-ε ear | addgene full sequence | sequence record 387073 | Addgene NGS Result
GCTTATCGACTGCACGGTGCACCAATGCTTCTGGCGTCAGGCAGCCATCGGAAGCTGTGGTATGGCTGTG
CAGGTCGTAAATCACTGCATAATTCGTGTCGCTCAAGGCGCACTCCCGTTCTGGATAATGTTTTTTGCGC
CGACATCATAACGGTTCTGGCAAATATTCTGAAATGAGCTGTTGACAATTAATCATCGGCTCGTATAATG
TGTGGAATTGTGAGCGGATAACAATTTCACACAGGAAACAGTATTCATGTCCCCTATACTAGGTTATTGG
AAAATTAAGGGCCTTGTGCAACCCACTCGACTTCTTTTGGAATATCTTGAAGAAAAATATGAAGAGCATT
TGTATGAGCGCGATGAAGGTGATAAATGGCGAAACAAAAAGTTTGAATTGGGTTTGGAGTTTCCCAATCT
TCCTTATTATATTGATGGTGATGTTAAATTAACACAGTCTATGGCCATCATACGTTATATAGCTGACAAG
CACAACATGTTGGGTGGTTGTCCAAAAGAGCGTGCAGAGATTTCAATGCTTGAAGGAGCGGTTTTGGATA
TTAGATACGGTGTTTCGAGAATTGCATATAGTAAAGACTTTGAAACTCTCAAAGTTGATTTTCTTAGCAA
GCTACCTGAAATGCTGAAAATGTTCGAAGATCGTTTATGTCATAAAACATATTTAAATGGTGATCATGTA
ACCCATCCTGACTTCATGTTGTATGACGCTCTTGATGTTGTTTTATACATGGACCCAATGTGCCTGGATG
CGTTCCCAAAATTAGTTTGTTTTAAAAAACGTATTGAAGCTATCCCACAAATTGATAAGTACTTGAAATC
CAGCAAGTATATAGCATGGCCTTTGCAGGGCTGGCAAGCCACGTTTGGTGGTGGCGACCATCCTCCAAAA
TCGGATCTGGTTCCGCGTGGATCCGACAAGGAATTAAAGAAATTTTCTCTCACTTCAGAACTTTTGGATT
CTGAGTCACTCACAGAACTGCCCTTGGTTGAGAAATTCTCATATTGTAGTCTGTCTACACCTTCATTGTT
TGCTAATAACAACATGGAAATTTTTCACCCTCCTCAATCTACTGCAGCCTCAGTTGCCAAGGAAAGCTCT
TTAGCTTCATCCTTTTTGGAAGAAACTACTGAATACATACACTCAAATGCTATGGAAGTCTGTAATAATG
AAACTATATCAGTGTCTTCTTATAAAATTTGGAAAGATGATTGTTTATTGATGGTCTGGTCAGTCACTAA
TAAGAGTGGTTTGGAATTGAAAAGTGCTGACTTAGAAATTTTTCCTGCAGAAAATTTCAAGGTGACTGAG
CAACCTGGATGCTGTTTGCCTGTAATGGAAGCAGAAAGCACCAAAAGCTTTCAATATAGTGTGCAGATAG
AAAAACCTTTTACAGAAGGAAATCTTACTGGTTTTATTAGTTATCATATGATGGATACTCATTCTGCTCA
GCTGGAATTTTCTGTAAACTTATCACTATTAGATTTCATTAGACCATTAAAAATCTCAAGTGACGACTTT
GGGAAACTCTGGTTATCCTTCGCAAATGATGTGAAACAAAATGTAAAAATGTCAGAATCTCAAGCTGCAC
TTCCTTCTGCACTAAAGACTCTGCAACAGAAACTAAGACTCCATATTATTGAGATTATAGGCAATGAAGG
GCTATTGGCCTGTCAGCTGCTCCCATCCATCCCCTGCTTACTGCATTGCCGAGTTCATGCAGATGTATTA
GCCCTGTGGTTCAGATCCTCCTGTTCTACTCTTCCTGACTATTTACTGTATCAATGTCAAAAGGTGATGG
AGGGATCTTAGGTCGACTCGAGCGGCCGCATCGTGACTGACTGACGATCTGCCTCGCGCGTTTCGGTGAT
GACGGTGAAAACCTCTGACACATGCAGCTCCCGGAGACGGTCACAGCTTGTCTGTAAGCGGATGCCGGGA
GCAGACAAGCCCGTCAGGGCGCGTCAGCGGGTGTTGGCGGGTGTCGGGGCGCAGCCATGACCCAGTCACG
TAGCGATAGCGGAGTGTATAATTCTTGAAGACGAAAGGGCCTCGTGATACGCCTATTTTTATAGGTTAAT
GTCATGATAATAATGGTTTCTTAGACGTCAGGTGGCACTTTTCGGGGAAATGTGCGCGGAACCCCTATTT
GTTTATTTTTCTAAATACATTCAAATATGTATCCGCTCATGAGACAATAACCCTGATAAATGCTTCAATA
ATATTGAAAAAGGAAGAGTATGAGTATTCAACATTTCCGTGTCGCCCTTATTCCCTTTTTTGCGGCATTT
TGCCTTCCTGTTTTTGCTCACCCAGAAACGCTGGTGAAAGTAAAAGATGCTGAAGATCAGTTGGGTGCAC
GAGTGGGTTACATCGAACTGGATCTCAACAGCGGTAAGATCCTTGAGAGTTTTCGCCCCGAAGAACGTTT
TCCAATGATGAGCACTTTTAAAGTTCTGCTATGTGGCGCGGTATTATCCCGTGTTGACGCCGGGCAAGAG
CAACTCGGTCGCCGCATACACTATTCTCAGAATGACTTGGTTGAGTACTCACCAGTCACAGAAAAGCATC
TTACGGATGGCATGACAGTAAGAGAATTATGCAGTGCTGCCATAACCATGAGTGATAACACTGCGGCCAA
CTTACTTCTGACAACGATCGGAGGACCGAAGGAGCTAACCGCTTTTTTGCACAACATGGGGGATCATGTA
ACTCGCCTTGATCGTTGGGAACCGGAGCTGAATGAAGCCATACCAAACGACGAGCGTGACACCACGATGC
CTGCAGCAATGGCAACAACGTTGCGCAAACTATTAACTGGCGAACTACTTACTCTAGCTTCCCGGCAACA
ATTAATAGACTGGATGGAGGCGGATAAAGTTGCAGGACCACTTCTGCGCTCGGCCCTTCCGGCTGGCTGG
TTTATTGCTGATAAATCTGGAGCCGGTGAGCGTGGGTCTCGCGGTATCATTGCAGCACTGGGGCCAGATG
GTAAGCCCTCCCGTATCGTAGTTATCTACACGACGGGGAGTCAGGCAACTATGGATGAACGAAATAGACA
GATCGCTGAGATAGGTGCCTCACTGATTAAGCATTGGTAACTGTCAGACCAAGTTTACTCATATATACTT
TAGATTGATTTAAAACTTCATTTTTAATTTAAAAGGATCTAGGTGAAGATCCTTTTTGATAATCTCATGA
CCAAAATCCCTTAACGTGAGTTTTCGTTCCACTGAGCGTCAGACCCCGTAGAAAAGATCAAAGGATCTTC
TTGAGATCCTTTTTTTCTGCGCGTAATCTGCTGCTTGCAAACAAAAAAACCACCGCTACCAGCGGTGGTT
TGTTTGCCGGATCAAGAGCTACCAACTCTTTTTCCGAAGGTAACTGGCTTCAGCAGAGCGCAGATACCAA
ATACTGTCCTTCTAGTGTAGCCGTAGTTAGGCCACCACTTCAAGAACTCTGTAGCACCGCCTACATACCT
CGCTCTGCTAATCCTGTTACCAGTGGCTGCTGCCAGTGGCGATAAGTCGTGTCTTACCGGGTTGGACTCA
AGACGATAGTTACCGGATAAGGCGCAGCGGTCGGGCTGAACGGGGGGTTCGTGCACACAGCCCAGCTTGG
AGCGAACGACCTACACCGAACTGAGATACCTACAGCGTGAGCTATGAGAAAGCGCCACGCTTCCCGAAGG
GAGAAAGGCGGACAGGTATCCGGTAAGCGGCAGGGTCGGAACAGGAGAGCGCACGAGGGAGCTTCCAGGG
GGAAACGCCTGGTATCTTTATAGTCCTGTCGGGTTTCGCCACCTCTGACTTGAGCGTCGATTTTTGTGAT
GCTCGTCAGGGGGGCGGAGCCTATGGAAAAACGCCAGCAACGCGGCCTTTTTACGGTTCCTGGCCTTTTG
CTGGCCTTTTGCTCACATGTTCTTTCCTGCGTTATCCCCTGATTCTGTGGATAACCGTATTACCGCCTTT
GAGTGAGCTGATACCGCTCGCCGCAGCCGAACGACCGAGCGCAGCGAGTCAGTGAGCGAGGAAGCGGAAG
AGCGCCTGATGCGGTATTTTCTCCTTACGCATCTGTGCGGTATTTCACACCGCATAAATTCCGACACCAT
CGAATGGCGCAAAACCTTTCGCGGTATGGCATGATAGCGCCCGGAAGAGAGTCAATTCAGGGTGGTGAAT
GTGAAACCAGTAACGTTATACGATGTCGCAGAGTATGCCGGTGTCTCTTATCAGACCGTTTCCCGCGTGG
TGAACCAGGCCAGCCACGTTTCTGCGAAAACGCGGGAAAAAGTGGAAGCGGCGATGGCGGAGCTGAATTA
CATTCCCAACCGCGTGGCACAACAACTGGCGGGCAAACAGTCGTTGCTGATTGGCGTTGCCACCTCCAGT
CTGGCCCTGCACGCGCCGTCGCAAATTGTCGCGGCGATTAAATCTCGCGCCGATCAACTGGGTGCCAGCG
TGGTGGTGTCGATGGTAGAACGAAGCGGCGTCGAAGCCTGTAAAGCGGCGGTGCACAATCTTCTCGCGCA
ACGCGTCAGTGGGCTGATCATTAACTATCCGCTGGATGACCAGGATGCCATTGCTGTGGAAGCTGCCTGC
ACTAATGTTCCGGCGTTATTTCTTGATGTCTCTGACCAGACACCCATCAACAGTATTATTTTCTCCCATG
AAGACGGTACGCGACTGGGCGTGGAGCATCTGGTCGCATTGGGTCACCAGCAAATCGCGCTGTTAGCGGG
CCCATTAAGTTCTGTCTCGGCGCGTCTGCGTCTGGCTGGCTGGCATAAATATCTCACTCGCAATCAAATT
CAGCCGATAGCGGAACGGGAAGGCGACTGGAGTGCCATGTCCGGTTTTCAACAAACCATGCAAATGCTGA
ATGAGGGCATCGTTCCCACTGCGATGCTGGTTGCCAACGATCAGATGGCGCTGGGCGCAATGCGCGCCAT
TACCGAGTCCGGGCTGCGCGTTGGTGCGGATATCTCGGTAGTGGGATACGACGATACCGAAGACAGCTCA
TGTTATATCCCGCCGTTAACCACCATCAAACAGGATTTTCGCCTGCTGGGGCAAACCAGCGTGGACCGCT
TGCTGCAACTCTCTCAGGGCCAGGCGGTGAAGGGCAATCAGCTGTTGCCCGTCTCACTGGTGAAAAGAAA
AACCACCCTGGCGCCCAATACGCAAACCGCCTCTCCCCGCGCGTTGGCCGATTCATTAATGCAGCTGGCA
CGACAGGTTTCCCGACTGGAAAGCGGGCAGTGAGCGCAACGCAATTAATGTAAGTTAGCTCACTCATTAG
GCACCCCAGGCTTTACACTTTATGCTTCCGGCTCGTATGTTGTGTGGAATTGTGAGCGGATAACAATTTC
ACACAGGAAACAGCTATGACCATGATTACGGATTCACTGGCCGTCGTTTTACAACGTCGTGACTGGGAAA
ACCCTGGCGTTACCCAACTTAATCGCCTTGCAGCACATCCCCCTTTCGCCAGCTGGCGTAATAGCGAAGA
GGCCCGCACCGATCGCCCTTCCCAACAGTTGCGCAGCCTGAATGGCGAATGGCGCTTTGCCTGGTTTCCG
GCACCAGAAGCGGTGCCGGAAAGCTGGCTGGAGTGCGATCTTCCTGAGGCCGATACTGTCGTCGTCCCCT
CAAACTGGCAGATGCACGGTTACGATGCGCCCATCTACACCAACGTGACCTATCCCATTACGGTCAATCC
GCCGTTTGTTCCCACGGAGAATCCGACGGGTTGTTACTCGCTCACATTTAATGTTGATGAAAGCTGGCTA
CAGGAAGGCCAGACGCGAATTATTTTTGATGGCGTTGGAATTA
